>Addgene plasmid #109175 | pGS-BacA-21222 | addgene full sequence | sequence record 232905 | Addgene NGS Result
ACCGGTTGACTTGGGTCAACTGTCAGACCAAGTTTACTCATATATACTTTAGATTGATTTAAAACTTCAT
TTTTAATTTAAAAGGATCTAGGTGAAGATCCTTTTTGATAATCTCATGACCAAAATCCCTTAACGTGAGT
TTTCGTTCCACTGAGCGTCAGACCCCGTAGAAAAGATCAAAGGATCTTCTTGAGATCCTTTTTTTCTGCG
CGTAATCTGCTGCTTGCAAACAAAAAAACCACCGCTACCAGCGGTGGTTTGTTTGCCGGATCAAGAGCTA
CCAACTCTTTTTCCGAAGGTAACTGGCTTCAGCAGAGCGCAGATACCAAATACTGTTCTTCTAGTGTAGC
CGTAGTTAGGCCACCACTTCAAGAACTCTGTAGCACCGCCTACATACCTCGCTCTGCTAATCCTGTTACC
AGTGGCTGCTGCCAGTGGCGATAAGTCGTGTCTTACCGGGTTGGACTCAAGACGATAGTTACCGGATAAG
GCGCAGCGGTCGGGCTGAACGGGGGGTTCGTGCACACAGCCCAGCTTGGAGCGAACGACCTACACCGAAC
TGAGATACCTACAGCGTGAGCTATGAGAAAGCGCCACGCTTCCCGAAGGGAGAAAGGCGGACAGGTATCC
GGTAAGCGGCAGGGTCGGAACAGGAGAGCGCACGAGGGAGCTTCCAGGGGGAAACGCCTGGTATCTTTAT
AGTCCTGTCGGGTTTCGCCACCTCTGACTTGAGCGTCGATTTTTGTGATGCTCGTCAGGGGGGCGGAGCC
TATGGAAAAACGCCAGCAACGCGGCCTTTTTACGGTTCCTGGCCTTTTGCTGGCCTTTTGCTCACATGTT
CTTTCCTGCGTTATCCCCTGATTGACTTGGGTCGCTCTTCCTGTGGATGCGCAGATGCCCTGCGTAAGCG
GGTGTGGGCGGACAATAAAGTCTTAAACTGAACAAAATAGATCTAAACTATGACAATAAAGTCTTAAACT
AGACAGAATAGTTGTAAACTGAAATCAGTCCAGTTATGCTGTGAAAAAGCATACTGGACTTTTGTTATGG
CTAAAGCAAACTCTTCATTTTCTGAAGTGCAAATTGCCCGTCGTATTAAAGAGGGGCGTGGCCAAGGGCA
TGTAAAGACTATATTCGCGGCGTTGTGACAATTTACCGAACAACTCCGCGGCCGGGAAGCCGATCTCGGC
TTGAACGAATTGTTAGGTGGCGGTACTTGGGTCGATATCAAAGTGCATCACTTCTTCCCGTATGCCCAAC
TTTGTATAGAGAGCCACTGCGGGATCGTCACCGTAATCTGCTTGCACGTAGATCACATAAGCACCAAGCG
CGTTGGCCTCATGCTTGAGGAGATTGATGAGCGCGGTGGCAATGCCCTGCCTCCGGTGCTCGCCGGAGAC
TGCGAGATCATAGATATAGATCTCACTACGCGGCTGCTCAAACTTGGGCAGAACGTAAGCCGCGAGAGCG
CCAACAACCGCTTCTTGGTCGAAGGCAGCAAGCGCGATGAATGTCTTACTACGGAGCAAGTTCCCGAGGT
AATCGGAGTCCGGCTGATGTTGGGAGTAGGTGGCTACGTCTCCGAACTCACGACCGAAAAGATCAAGAGC
AGCCCGCATGGATTTGACTTGGTCAGGGCCGAGCCTACATGTGCGAATGATGCCCATACTTGAGCCACCT
AACTTTGTTTTAGGGCGACTGCCCTGCTGCGTAACATCGTTGCTGCTGCGTAACATCGTTGCTGCTCCAT
AACATCAAACATCGACCCACGGCGTAACGCGCTTGCTGCTTGGATGCCCGAGGCATAGACTGTACAAAAA
AACAGTCATAACAAGCCATGAAAACCGCCACTGCGCCGTTACCACCGCTGCGTTCGGTCAAGGTTCTGGA
CCAGTTGCGTGAGCGCATACGCTACTTGCATTACAGTTTACGAACCGAACAGGCTTATGTCAACTGGGTT
CGTGCCTTCATCCGTTTCCACGGTGTGCGTCACCCGGCAACCTTGGGCAGCAGCGAAGTCGCCATAACTT
CGTATAGCATACATTATACGAAGTTATCTGTAACTATAACGGTCCTAAGGTAGCGAGTTTAAACACTAGT
ATCGATTCGCGACCTACTCCGGAATATTAATAGATCATGGAGATAATTAAAATGATAACCATCTCGCAAA
TAAATAAGTATTTTACTGTTTTCGTAACAGTTTTGTAATAAAAAAACCTATAAATATTCCGGATTATTCA
TACCGTCCCACCATCGGGCGCGGATCCCGGTCCGAAGCGCGCGGAATTCAAAGGCCTACGTCGACGAGCT
CACTTGTCGCGGCCGCTTTCGAATCTAGAGACTACAAAGACCATGACGGTGATTATAAAGATCATGACAT
CGATTACAAGGATGACGATGACAAGTAAAAGCTTGTCGAGAAGTACTAGAGGATCATAATCAGCCATACC
ACATTTGTAGAGGTTTTACTTGCTTTAAAAAACCTCCCACACCTCCCCCTGAACCTGAAACATAAAATGA
ATGCAATTGTTGTTGTTAACTTGTTTATTGCAGCTTATAATGGTTACAAATAAAGCAATAGCATCACAAA
TTTCACAAATAAAGCATTTTTTTCACTGCATTCTAGTTGTGGTTTGTCCAAACTCATCAATGTATCTTAT
CATGTCTGGATCTGATCACTGCTTGAGCCTAGAAGATCCGGCTGCTAACAAAGCCCGAAAGGAAGCTGAG
TTGGCTGCTGCCACCGCTGAGCAATAACTATCATAACCCCTAGGGTATACCCATCTAATTGGAACCAGAT
AAGTGAAATCTAGTTCCAAACTATTTTGTCATTTTTAATTTTCGTATTAGCTTACGACGCTACACCCAGT
TCCCATCTATTTTGTCACTCTTCCCTAAATAATCCTTAAAAACTCCATTTCCACCCCTCCCAGTTCCCAA
CTATTTTGTCCGCCCACA
Features (pLannotate 1.2.2; 11 found; start..end, strand, type, name):
    190..778     +  rep_origin     ori: high-copy-number ColE1/pMB1/pBR322/pUC origin of replication
    913..1136    -  mobile_element Tn7R: mini-Tn7 element (right end of the Tn7 transposon) Tn7
   1203..1736    -  CDS            GmR: gentamycin acetyltransferase; aacC1; confers resistance to gentamycin
   1925..1953    -  promoter       Pc promoter: intI1 (promoter lies within the coding sequence); class 1 integron promoter
   2024..2057    +  protein_bind   loxP: Cre-mediated recombination occurs in the 8-bp core sequence (GCATACAT). Cre recombinase
   2134..2225    +  promoter       polyhedrin promoter: polh from Autographa californica; promoter for the baculovirus polyhedrin gene
   2340..2405    +  CDS            3xFLAG: three tandem FLAG® epitope tags, followed by an enterokinase cleavage site
   2432..2515    +  CDS            large T antigen (fragment): large T antigen from SV40 (simian virus 40)
   2538..2672    +  polyA_signal   SV40 poly(A) signal: SV40 polyadenylation signal
   2701..2750    +  CDS            SET1 (fragment): solubility-enhancement tag derived from T7 phage gene 10B
   2793..2958    -  mobile_element Tn7L: mini-Tn7 element (left end of the Tn7 transposon) Tn7
