[The description below was written by a language model from this plasmid's Addgene catalogue record and pLannotate feature annotations shown in this document.]
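Description:
pGS-BacA-21222 is an empty insect-expression transfer vector of about 3 kb built on the pACEBac1 backbone. It is designed for producing C-terminally 3xFLAG-tagged proteins in the baculovirus/insect cell system. In E. coli it replicates from a high-copy ColE1/pUC-type origin and is selected with gentamicin, using the aacC1 gentamicin acetyltransferase gene driven by a class 1 integron Pc promoter.

The expression cassette consists of the Autographa californica polyhedrin (polh) promoter, a very late baculoviral promoter, followed by a cloning region, the 3xFLAG coding sequence and an SV40 polyadenylation signal. An open reading frame inserted in frame upstream of the tag is therefore expressed with a C-terminal triple FLAG epitope for detection or affinity purification. The record does not state the cloning method or the available sites. The short "large T antigen" and "SET1" fragments in the annotation are probably sequence-similarity hits in and around the SV40 terminator region rather than functional coding elements.

The cassette and the gentamicin marker are flanked by the Tn7L and Tn7R ends, while the origin lies outside them. Tn7 transposition can thus move the payload into a baculoviral bacmid carrying a Tn7 attachment site, yielding recombinant virus genomes for transfecting insect cells. A single loxP site upstream of the polh promoter allows Cre-mediated fusion with other loxP-bearing plasmids, which is how acceptor vectors of this family are combined with donors for multigene expression. According to the associated publication title, the plasmid belongs to a toolbox for modulating expression strength in the baculovirus/insect cell system.
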