Addgene plasmid #109175: pGS-BacA-21222
Purpose: (Empty Backbone) Plasmid for expression of C-terminally 3xFLAG-tagged proteins under the control of a polh promoter in baculovirus/insect cell systems
Depositing lab: Monika Golas. Depositing organization: Aarhus University. Publication: Modulating the Expression Strength of the Baculovirus/Insect Cell Expression System: A Toolbox Applied to the Human Tumor Suppressor SMARCB1/SNF5. Golas MM, Jayaprakash S, Le LTM, Zhao Z, Heras Huertas V, Jensen IS, Yuan J, Sander B. Mol Biotechnol. 2018 Nov;60(11):820-832. doi: 10.1007/s12033-018-0107-2. PubMed 30178299.
Backbone
  Vector backbone: pACEBac1
  Backbone manufacturer: Geneva Biotech
  Vector type: Insect Expression
  Promoter: polyhedrin
  Tag / fusion protein: 3xFLAG (C terminal on backbone)
Growth in bacteria
  Bacterial resistance: Gentamicin, 10 μg/mL
  Growth temperature: 37°C
  Growth strain: DH5alpha
  Copy number: Unknown
Gene/Insert
  Cloning method: Unknown
  Sequencing primers: 5′ polh; 3′ SV40_rev
Terms and licenses: Academic/Nonprofit Terms; Industry Terms: Not Available to Industry
How to cite: pGS-BacA-21222 was a gift from Monika Golas (Addgene plasmid # 109175 ; http://n2t.net/addgene:109175 ; RRID:Addgene_109175)
